>Addgene plasmid #196055 | TRUPATH Triple (bidirectional) GasS | addgene full sequence | sequence record 385866 | Addgene NGS Result
ACTGAGAGTGCACCATATGCGGTGTGAAATACCGCACAGATGCGTAAGGAGAAAATACCGCATCAGGAAA
TTGTAAGCGTTAATATTTTGTTAAAATTCGCGTTAAATTTTTGTTAAATCAGCTCATTTTTTAACCAATA
GGCCGAAATCGGCAAAATCCCTTATAAATCAAAAGAATAGACCGAGATAGGGT
[37 nt withheld, positions 194-230]
AAAGAACGTGGACTCCAACGTCAAAGG
[49 nt withheld, positions 258-306]
T
[91 nt withheld, positions 308-398]
G
[124 nt withheld, positions 400-523]
CCATTCGCCATTCAGGCTGCGCAACTGTTGGGAAGGGCGATCTGGATAACCGTATTACCGCCTTTGAGTG
AGCTGATACCGCTCGCCGCAGCCGAACGACCGAGCGCAGCGAGTCAGTGAGCGAGGAAGCTCGGGGCAGT
GAAAAAAATGCTTTATTTGTGAAATTTGTGATGCTATTGCTTTATTTGTAACCATTATAAGCTGCAATAA
ACAAGTTAACAACAACAATTGCATTCATTTTATGTTTCAGGTTCAGGGGGAGGTGTGGGAGGTTTTTTAA
AGCAAGTAAAACCTCTACAAATGTGGTATGGCTGATTATGATCCTCTGGAGATATCGTCGACAAGCTTAT
CGATGCGGCCGCTCACAGCAGCTCATACTGTCTCAGGTGCATCCGCTGGATGATGTCGCGACAGTCATTG
AACACTCTCCGGATGTTCTCTGTGTCCACGGCACAGGTAAAGTGGGGATAGCAGTAGTGCCTTCCGTCGC
CGCTTGCGGTAGAGATTCTCAGAAACTCATCCCGGATGAAGTACTTGGCTCTTGTCACCCGTGGGTCCTC
TCCTGGCTCAGGGGTTGCATCCTCAGGTGTGGTATAGCGGGCAAACTCGGGGAAGTAGTCCTCGATCTTG
CTCTTGCCGGCCAGCACCTTCTCGGCCAGCAGATCCTGCTTATTCAGGAACAGGATCACGCTGATGGTGC
GCAGCCACCTATTGTTCCAGATAGACTTAAACAGGTTCAGGGCCTCCTGCAGGCGATTTGTCTGGTTGTC
CTCCCTGATGACCATATTGTAGGAGCTAGAGGCCACCACAAAGATGATGGCGGTCACATCGTTGAAACAC
TGAATCCACTTCCTCCTCTCGTCCCTCTGTCCTCCCACATCAAACATGTGGAAGTTCACCTTGTCCACCT
GAAACTTTGTCTCGAAGATGCCAGAGGTCAGCACTCTGCACCGCAGCAGATCCTGGTCGGAAGGCACATA
GTCGGCCTGCTTGATCACATCGATCTTGTCCAGGAAGTACTGGGCACAATCGATCAGCTGATACTCATTG
CTCCTCTCGTAGCATGCCCTCACGCCCTCATCCTCCCACAGGGCCTTGGCGTGCTCATAAAACTCGGGTG
GAAAATCGAAGTCGGGCACGGAGCCTCCTCCTCCGGACTGCTCGTTCTTCAGCACCCTCTCCACGAAGGA
CTTGATGTACTTGCCCATCTCATCAGGGGCGTCCTCCTGCAGAAAGTGCAGGCCCTTCACCTTCACAAAC
TCGGTATTGGGGAACTTCTTGGCGCCCTCCACGATGGCGTTGCTAAAGAAGCCTGGGTCAGACTCGATGA
ACAGCTTAGGCAGATCGTCAGAGGCTCTCAGATAGGCATTGTAGTTCCGCACGATCTGCACCACATCTGG
CTTGCCGCCCTTCACCAGGGGGATCTCTCTTGGCCAGGACAGGGTAGGTCTCCGCACCTCGCCCTTCTCC
TTAAAAGGCTCCAGGTATGCTGCGAACTCCTCTGGCTCCAGCTTCCTCATGATCTTGGATGGCAGCACTG
TCTCCACAAAGAAATTGTTCTCCAGCACCATCTTCTCGCCCTCCTCGCTCTTGATCAGGGCGATGTCCTC
CTCGATGTCGGGCCACTCGTCCCAGGACTCGATCACGTCCACCACGCTCTCCATGTGCACGATGGCCTTG
ATTCTATCCTGGTGCTCATAGGCGTAGTGGAATGCCAGTGCTGCTCCCCAGTCGTGTCCCACAAAGATGA
TCTTCTTTGGCAGATTCAGCAGCTCGAACCAGGCTGTCAGATACTTGTAGTGGTCCAGCAGCCGATAGCT
GCCGTTGCCGGACTTGCCGCTCTTGCCCATGCCGATCAGATCAGGGATGATACATCTGGCCACAGGCTCG
ATGTGGGGCACCACGTGCCTCCACAGGTAGGAGCTGGTGGCATTGCCGTGCAGGAAGATCACGGCGTTCT
CGGCGTGCTTCTCAGAGTCATAGTAATTGATAAAGGAATCCAGCACGTTCATCTGCTTGCACCTTGCCCA
CCACTGTGGTCCTGTGATCATGCGCTTCCTCTGCTCTGGGTCATACACCTTAGATGCCATGGAGCCTCCT
CCTCCAGAATTCATCACGGACAGGATGTAATCCACCCTGAACTGATTCTCGGGGTTTGCCAGCTCCACAG
GGGGCACCAGGTTGCTCATTGCTGCCACGATTGTCTCGATGGCCTCCTTCAGATTGTTCTTGATGTCCTG
CACCTTGGTGGCCTTCTCAGAATCGCCATTAAAGCCGTTCACGTGCAGGATTCTCATCTGCTTCACGATT
GTGCTCTTGCCAGACTCTCCTGCTCCCAGCAGCAGCAGCCTGTGGGTGGCCCTGTACACCTGCTTGTCCT
TCTGCAGCTGCTTCTCGATCTTCTTGTTGGCCTCGCGCTGGGCCTTCTCCTCATTCCTCTGATCCTCTGT
CTTGGAGTTGCCCAGGCAGCCCATGGATCCCTAGCGGATCTGACGGTTCACTAAACCAGCTCTGCTTATA
TAGACCTCCCACCGTACACGCCTACCGCCCATTTGCGTCAATGGGGCGGAGTTGTTACGACATTTTGGAA
AGTCCCGTTGATTTTGGTGCCAAAACAAACTCCCATTGACGTCAATGGGGTGGAGACTTGGAAATCCCCG
TGAGTCAAACCGCTATCCACGCCCATTGATGTACTGCCAAAACCGCATCACCATGGTAATAGCGATGACT
AATACGTAGATGTACTGCCAAGTAGGAAAGTCCCATAAGGTCATGTACTGGGCATAATGCCAGGCGGGCC
ATTTACCGTCATTGACGTCAATAGGGGGCGTACTTGGCATATGATACACTTGATGTACTGCCAAGTGGGC
AGTTTACCGTAAATACTCCACCCATTGACGTCAATGGAAAGTCCCTATTGGCGTTACTATGGGAACATAC
GTCATTATTGACGTCAATGGGCGGGGGTCGTTGGGCGGTCAGCCAGGCGAGCCATTTACCGTAAGTTATG
TAACGCGGAACTCCATATATGGGCTATGAACTAATGACCCCGTAATTGATTACTATTAATAACTACTCGA
GTATGTCGAGGTGGCGTGTACGGTGGGAGGCCTATATAAGCAGAGCTCGTTTAGTGAACCGTCAGATCGC
CTGGAGAATTCATG
[1017 nt withheld, positions 3688-4704]
GAGGGCAGAGGAAGTCTTCTAACATGCGGTGACGTGGAGGAGAATCCCGGCCCTACCGGTATGGTGTCCA
AGGGAGAGGAGCTGTTCACCGGAGTGGTGCCTATCCTGGTGGAGCTGGACGGCGATGTGAATGGCCACAA
GTTTAGCGTGTCCGGAGAGGGAGAGGGCGACGCAACCTACGGCAAGCTGACACTGAAGTTCATCTGCACC
ACAGGCAAGCTGCCCGTGCCTTGGCCAACCCTGGTGACCACACTGTCCTACGGCGTGCAGTGTTTTTCTA
GGTATCCTGACCACATGAAGCAGCACGATTTCTTTAAGTCTGCCATGCCAGAGGGCTACGTGCAGGAGCG
GACAATCTTCTTTAAGGACGATGGCAACTATAAGACCAGAGCCGAGGTGAAGTTCGAGGGCGACACACTG
GTGAACAGGATCGAGCTGAAGGGCATCGACTTTAAGGAGGATGGCAATATCCTGGGCCACAAGCTGGAGT
ACAACTATAATCCCCACAACGTGTATATCATGGCCGATAAGCAGAAGAACGGCATCAAGGTCAATTTCAA
GATCCGCCACAATATCGAGGACGGCAGCGTGCAGCTGGCCGATCACTACCAGCAGAACACCCCAATCGGC
GACGGACCCGTGCTGCTGCCTGATAATCACTATCTGTTTACACAGTCTGCCCTGAGCAAGGACCCCAACG
AGAAGCGGGATCACATGGTGCTGCTGGAGTTCGTGACCGCAGCAGGCATCACACTGGGCATGGATGAGCT
GTACAAGGGCAGCGCCGGCACCATGGCACAGGACCTGTCCGAGAAGGATCTGCTGAAGATGGAGGTGGAG
CAGCTGAAGAAGGAGGTGAAGAATACAAGAATCCCCATCAGCAAGGCCGGCAAGGAGATCAAGGAGTATG
TGGAGGCCCAGGCCGGCAACGACCCTTTCCTGAAGGGCATCCCAGAGGATAAGAATCCCTTTAAGGAGAA
GGGCGGCTGCATCATCAGCTGAGGGCCCAGATCTCCTGAGGCTGCAGTCTAGAGGATCATAATCAGCCAT
ACCACATTTGTAGAGGTTTTACTTGCTTTAAAAAACCTCCCACACCTCCCCCTGAACCTGAAACATAAAA
TGAATGCAATTGTTGTTGTTAACTTGTTTATTGCAGCTTATAATGGTTACAAATAAAGCAATAGCATCAC
AAATTTCACAAATAAAGCATTTTTTTCACTGCCGACGTCAGGTGGCACTTTTCGGGGAAATGTGCGCGGA
ACCCCTATTTGTTTATTTTTCTAAATACATTCAAATATGTATCCGCTCATGAGACAATAACCCTGATAAA
TATAAATGTACATATTATGATATAGATACAACGTATGCAATGGCCAATAGCCAATATTGATTTATGCTAT
ATAACCAATGAATAATATGGCTAATGGCCAATATTGAAGATCTGTCGAGCCATGTGAGCAAAAGGCCAGC
AAAAGGCCAGGAACCGTAAAAAGGCCGCGTTGCTGGCGTTTTTCCATAGGCTCCGCCCCCCTGACGAGCA
TCACAAAAATCGACGCTCAAGTCAGAGGTGGCGAAACCCGACAGGACTATAAAGATACCAGGCGTTTCCC
CCTGGAAGCTCCCTCGTGCGCTCTCCTGTTCCGACCCTGCCGCTTACCGGATACCTGTCCGCCTTTCTCC
CTTCGGGAAGCGTGGCGCTTTCTCATAGCTCACGCTGTAGGTATCTCAGTTCGGTGTAGGTCGTTCGCTC
CAAGCTGGGCTGTGTGCACGAACCCCCCGTTCAGCCCGACCGCTGCGCCTTATCCGGTAACTATCGTCTT
GAGTCCAACCCGGTAAGACACGACTTATCGCCACTGGCAGCAGCCACTGGTAACAGGATTAGCAGAGCGA
GGTATGTAGGCGGTGCTACAGAGTTCTTGAAGTGGTGGCCTAACTACGGCTACACTAGAAGAACAGTATT
TGGTATCTGCGCTCTGCTGAAGCCAGTTACCTTCGGAAAAAGAGTTGGTAGCTCTTGATCCGGCAAACAA
ACCACCGCTGGTAGCGGTGGTTTTTTTGTTTGCAAGCAGCAGATTACGCGCAGAAAAAAAGGATCTCAAG
AAGATCCTTTGATCTTTTCTACGGGGTCTGACGCTCAGTGGAACGAAAACTCACGTTAAGGGATTTTGGT
CATGAGATTATCAAAAAGGATCTTCACCTAGATCCTTTTAAATTAAAAATGAAGTTTTAAATCAATCTAA
AGTATATATGAGTAAACTTGGTCTGACAGTTACCAATGCTTAATCAGTGAGGCACCTATCTCAGCGATCT
GTCTATTTCGTTCATCCATAGTTGCCTGACTCCCCGTCGTGTAGATAACTACGATACGGGAGGGCTTACC
ATCTGGCCCCAGTGCTGCAATGATACCGCGAGACCCACGCTCACCGGCTCCAGATTTATCAGCAATAAAC
CAGCCAGCCGGAAGGGCCGAGCGCAGAAGTGGTCCTGCAACTTTATCCGCCTCCATCCAGTCTATTAATT
GTTGCCGGGAAGCTAGAGTAAGTAGTTCGCCAGTTAATAGTTTGCGCAACGTTGTTGCCATTGCTACAGG
CATCGTGGTGTCACGCTCGTCGTTTGGTATGGCTTCATTCAGCTCCGGTTCCCAACGATCAAGGCGAGTT
ACATGATCCCCCATGTTGTGCAAAAAAGCGGTTAGCTCCTTCGGTCCTCCGATCGTTGTCAGAAGTAAGT
TGGCCGCAGTGTTATCACTCATGGTTATGGCAGCACTGCATAATTCTCTTACTGTCATGCCATCCGTAAG
ATGCTTTTCTGTGACTGGTGAGTACTCAACCAAGTCATTCTGAGAATAGTGTATGCGGCGACCGAGTTGC
TCTTGCCCGGCGTCAATACGGGATAATACCGCGCCACATAGCAGAACTTTAAAAGTGCTCATCATTGGAA
AACGTTCTTCGGGGCGAAAACTCTCAAGGATCTTACCGCTGTTGAGATCCAGTTCGATGTAACCCACTCG
TGCACCCAACTGATCTTCAGCATCTTTTACTTTCACCAGCGTTTCTGGGTGAGCAAAAACAGGAAGGCAA
AATGCCGCAAAAAAGGGAATAAGGGCGACACGGAAATGTTGAATACTCATACTCTTCCTTTTTCAATATT
ATTGAAGCATTTATCAGGGTTATTGTCTCATGAGCGGATACATATTTGAATGTATTTAGAAAAATAAACA
AATAGGGGTTCCGCGCACATTTCCCCGAAAAGTGCCACCTGACGTCTAAGAAACCATTATTATCATGACA
TTAACCTATAAAAATAGGCGTATCACGAGGCCCTTTCGTCTCGCGCGTTTCGGTGATGACGGTGAAAACC
TCTGACACATGCAGCTCCCGGAGACGGTCACAGCTTGTCTGTAAGCGGATGCCGGGAGCAGACAAGCCCG
TCAGGGCGCGTCAGCGGGTGTTGGCGGGTGTCGGGGCTGGCTTAACTATGCGGCATCAGAGCAGATTGT
Features (pLannotate 1.2.2; 22 found; start..end, strand, type, name):
     95..523     -  rep_origin     f1 ori (sequence partly withheld): f1 bacteriophage origin of replication; arrow indicates direction of (+) strand synthesis
    527..565     -  CDS            lacZα (fragment): LacZα fragment of β-galactosidase; lacZ fragment
    566..653     +  rep_origin     RSF ori (fragment): Plasmids containing the RSF 1030 origin of replication can be propagated in E. coli cells that contain additional plasmids with compatible origins.
    659..740     -  polyA_signal   SV40 poly(A) signal: SV40 polyadenylation signal
    763..846     -  CDS            large T antigen (fragment): large T antigen from SV40 (simian virus 40)
    898..1620    -  CDS            gpaD (fragment): GPA4_DICDI - Experimental evidence at protein level: Swiss-Prot protein existence level 1. Guanine nucleotide-binding proteins (G proteins) are involved as modulators or transducers in various transmembrane signaling systems. G alpha-4 plays a role in morphogenesis of the multicellular structure. From Dictyostelium discoideum (Slime mold).
   1681..2613    -  CDS            LUCI_RENRE: Experimental evidence at protein level: Swiss-Prot protein existence level 1. Upon binding the substrate, the enzyme catalyzes an oxygenation, producing a very short-lived hydroperoxide that cyclizes into a dioxetanone structure, which collapses, releasing a CO(2) molecule. The spontaneous breakdown of the dioxetanone releases the energy (about 50 kcal/mole) that is necessary to generate the excited state of the coelenteramide product, which is the singlet form of the monoanion. In vivo the product undergoes the process of nonradiative energy transfer to an accessory protein, a green fluoresce
   2644..2991    -  CDS            GNAS_SCHMA (fragment): Experimental evidence at transcript level: Swiss-Prot protein existence level 2. Guanine nucleotide-binding proteins (G proteins) are involved as modulators or transducers in various transmembrane signaling systems. The G(s) protein is involved in hormonal regulation of adenylate cyclase: it activates the cyclase in response to beta- adrenergic stimuli. From Schistosoma mansoni (Blood fluke).
   3031..3234    -  promoter       CMV promoter: human cytomegalovirus (CMV) immediate early promoter
   3235..3598    -  enhancer       CMV enhancer: human cytomegalovirus immediate early enhancer
   3616..3650    +  promoter       minimal CMV promoter (fragment): human cytomegalovirus (CMV) immediate early promoter
   3685..4704    +  CDS            GNB3 (sequence partly withheld): GBB3_HUMAN - Experimental evidence at protein level: Swiss-Prot protein existence level 1. Guanine nucleotide-binding proteins (G proteins) are involved as a modulator or transducer in various transmembrane signaling systems. The beta and gamma chains are required for the GTPase activity, for replacement of GDP by GTP, and for G protein-effector interaction. From Homo sapiens (Human).
   4765..5481    +  CDS            EGFP: EGFP is a basic (constitutively fluorescent) green fluorescent protein published in 1996, derived from Aequorea victoria. It is reported to be a rapidly-maturing weak dimer with moderate acid sensitivity.
   5503..5703    +  CDS            GNG11 (fragment): GBG11_HUMAN - Also known as GNGT11. Experimental evidence at protein level: Swiss-Prot protein existence level 1. Guanine nucleotide-binding proteins (G proteins) are involved as a modulator or transducer in various transmembrane signaling systems. The beta and gamma chains are required for the GTPase activity, for replacement of GDP by GTP, and for G protein-effector interaction. From Homo sapiens (Human).
   5739..5822    +  CDS            large T antigen (fragment): large T antigen from SV40 (simian virus 40)
   5845..5926    +  polyA_signal   SV40 poly(A) signal: SV40 polyadenylation signal
   5959..6035    +  promoter       AmpR promoter (fragment): bla
   6215..6803    -  rep_origin     ori: high-copy-number ColE1/pMB1/pBR322/pUC origin of replication
   6974..7834    -  CDS            AmpR: β-lactamase; bla; confers resistance to ampicillin, carbenicillin, and related antibiotics
   7835..7939    -  promoter       AmpR promoter: bla
   8034..8069    +  CDS            rop (fragment): Rop protein, which maintains plasmids at low copy number; rop
   8171..67      +  misc_feature   bom (fragment) (across the origin): basis of mobility region from pBR322
