[The description below was written by a language model from this plasmid's Addgene catalogue record and pLannotate feature annotations shown in this document.]
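Description:
TRUPATH Triple (bidirectional) GasS is an 8.2 kb mammalian expression plasmid built on the pCMV-BI backbone. It delivers all three subunits of a heterotrimeric Gs protein BRET2 biosensor from a single vector. In E. coli it is maintained at high copy through a ColE1/pUC-type origin and selected with ampicillin via the β-lactamase gene; an f1 origin is also present. The catalogue entry lists neomycin/G418 as a mammalian selectable marker, but the annotated feature table shows no neomycin resistance cassette, so this marker is not confirmed by the sequence annotation.

The payload is arranged around a central CMV enhancer that drives transcription in both directions. On one strand, the full CMV promoter expresses the short isoform of human Gαs (GNAS2). Renilla luciferase variant RLuc8, flanked by SGGGGS linkers, is inserted internally at amino acid position 123, which is why the annotation shows G alpha fragments on either side of the luciferase coding sequence. On the opposite strand, a minimal CMV promoter precedes human Gβ3 (GNB3), followed closely by GFP2 joined through a GSAG linker to the N terminus of human Gγ9 (GNG9). The automated annotation labels these last two parts as EGFP and GNG11 by homology. The short gap between GNB3 and GFP2 suggests a co-expression element linking the two, but none is annotated and the record does not name it. Each transcription unit ends in an SV40 polyadenylation signal.

In the intact heterotrimer, RLuc8 acts as energy donor and GFP2 as acceptor. Receptor-driven G protein activation separates Gα from Gβγ and lowers the BRET2 signal. The construct is used to measure GPCR coupling to Gs in transfected cells, and it is derived from components of the TRUPATH kit.
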