Addgene plasmid #196055: TRUPATH Triple (bidirectional) GasS
Purpose: Encodes a G alpha subunit (GNAS2) with RLuc8, a G gamma subunit (GNG9) with GFP2 and a G beta subunit (GNB3) as optimal components of a BRET2 biosensor for studying heterotrimeric G proteins
Depositing lab: Justin English. Depositing organization: University of Utah. Publication: TRUPATH, an open-source biosensor platform for interrogating the GPCR transducerome. Olsen RHJ, DiBerto JF, English JG, Glaudin AM, Krumm BE, Slocum ST, Che T, Gavin AC, McCorvy JD, Roth BL, Strachan RT. Nat Chem Biol. 2020 May 4. pii: 10.1038/s41589-020-0535-8. doi: 10.1038/s41589-020-0535-8. PubMed 32367019.
Backbone
  Vector backbone: pCMV-BI
  Backbone manufacturer: Addgene
  Backbone size w/o insert (bp): 5075
  Total vector size (bp): 8203
  Vector type: Mammalian Expression, Luciferase
  Selectable markers: Neomycin (select with G418)
Growth in bacteria
  Bacterial resistance: Ampicillin, 100 μg/mL
  Growth temperature: 37°C
  Growth strain: DH5alpha
  Copy number: High Copy
Gene/Insert 1
  Gene/Insert name: GAlphasS-RLuc8 (alt name: GNAS2)
  Species: H. sapiens (human)
  Insert size (bp): 2109
  Mutation: RLuc8 and flanking SGGGGS linkers have been inserted at amino acid position 123 of the alpha subunit
  Promoter: CMV
  Cloning method: Unknown
  Sequencing primers: 5′ GTTCAGGGGGAGGTGTG; 3′ TGGGAGGTCTATATAAGCAGAGC
Gene/Insert 2
  Gene/Insert name: GGamma9-GFP2 (alt name: GNG9)
  Species: H. sapiens (human)
  Insert size (bp): 939
  Promoter: CMV
  Tag / fusion protein: GFP2 and GSAG linker (N terminal on insert)
  Cloning method: Unknown
  Sequencing primers: 5′ gagggcagaggaagtcttc; 3′ GTTCAGGGGGAGGTGTG
Gene/Insert 3
  Gene/Insert name: GBeta3 (alt name: GNB3)
  Species: H. sapiens (human)
  Insert size (bp): 1020
  Entrez Gene: GNB3 (a.k.a. CSNB1H, HG2D)
  Promoter: CMV
  Cloning method: Unknown
  Sequencing primers: 5′ cagccaggcgagccatttaccg; 3′ ccggtagggccgggattc
Resource information
  A portion of this plasmid was derived from a plasmid made by: AddgeneTRUPATH Kit #1000000163
Terms and licenses: Academic/Nonprofit Terms; Industry Terms: Not Available to Industry
How to cite: TRUPATH Triple (bidirectional) GasS was a gift from Justin English (Addgene plasmid # 196055 ; http://n2t.net/addgene:196055 ; RRID:Addgene_196055)
